>Addgene plasmid #72944 | pTU1-E-RFP | depositor full sequence | sequence record 447513 | pTU1-E-RFP sequence 3177 bps
CGTCTCACTTCCTATAGAGACCCAATACGCAAACCGCCTCTCCCCGCGCGTTGGCCGATTCATTAATGCA
GCTGGCACGACAGGTTTCCCGACTGGAAAGCGGGCAGTGAGCGCAACGCAATTAATGTGAGTTAGCTCAC
TCATTAGGCACCCCAGGCTTTACACTTTATGCTTCCGGCTCGTATGTTGTGTGGAATTGTGAGCGGATAA
CAATTTCACACATACTAGAGAAAGAGGAGAAATACTAGATGGCTTCCTCCGAAGACGTTATCAAAGAGTT
CATGCGTTTCAAAGTTCGTATGGAAGGTTCCGTTAACGGTCACGAGTTCGAAATCGAAGGTGAAGGTGAA
GGTCGTCCGTACGAAGGTACCCAGACCGCTAAACTGAAAGTTACCAAAGGTGGTCCGCTGCCGTTCGCTT
GGGACATCCTGTCCCCGCAGTTCCAGTACGGTTCCAAAGCTTACGTTAAACACCCGGCTGACATCCCGGA
CTACCTGAAACTGTCCTTCCCGGAAGGTTTCAAATGGGAACGTGTTATGAACTTCGAAGACGGTGGTGTT
GTTACCGTTACCCAGGACTCCTCCCTGCAAGACGGTGAGTTCATCTACAAAGTTAAACTGCGTGGTACCA
ACTTCCCGTCCGACGGTCCGGTTATGCAGAAAAAAACCATGGGTTGGGAAGCTTCCACCGAACGTATGTA
CCCGGAAGACGGTGCTCTGAAAGGTGAAATCAAAATGCGTCTGAAACTGAAAGACGGTGGTCACTACGAC
GCTGAAGTTAAAACCACCTACATGGCTAAAAAACCGGTTCAGCTGCCGGGTGCTTACAAAACCGACATCA
AACTGGACATCACCTCCCACAACGAAGACTACACCATCGTTGAACAGTACGAACGTGCTGAAGGTCGTCA
CTCCACCGGTGCTTAATAACGCTGATAGTGCTAGTGTAGATCGCTACTAGAGCCAGGCATCAAATAAAAC
GAAAGGCTCAGTCGAAAGACTGGGCCTTTCGTTTTATCTGTTGTTTGTCGGTGAACGCTCTCTACTAGAG
TCACACTGGCTCACCTTCGGGTGGGCCTTTCTGCGTTTATAGGTCTCATGTTTTAGAGAGACGCTGCAGG
CTTCCTCGCTCACTGACTCGCTGCGCTCGGTCGTTCGGCTGCGGCGAGCGGTATCAGCTCACTCAAAGGC
GGTAATACGGTTATCCACAGAATCAGGGGATAACGCAGGAAAGAACATGTGAGCAAAAGGCCAGCAAAAG
GCCAGGAACCGTAAAAAGGCCGCGTTGCTGGCGTTTTTCCATAGGCTCCGCCCCCCTGACGAGCATCACA
AAAATCGACGCTCAAGTCAGAGGTGGCGAAACCCGACAGGACTATAAAGATACCAGGCGTTTCCCCCTGG
AAGCTCCCTCGTGCGCTCTCCTGTTCCGACCCTGCCGCTTACCGGATACCTGTCCGCCTTTCTCCCTTCG
GGAAGCGTGGCGCTTTCTCATAGCTCACGCTGTAGGTATCTCAGTTCGGTGTAGGTCGTTCGCTCCAAGC
TGGGCTGTGTGCACGAACCCCCCGTTCAGCCCGACCGCTGCGCCTTATCCGGTAACTATCGTCTTGAGTC
CAACCCGGTAAGACACGACTTATCGCCACTGGCAGCAGCCACTGGTAACAGGATTAGCAGAGCGAGGTAT
GTAGGCGGTGCTACAGAGTTCTTGAAGTGGTGGCCTAACTACGGCTACACTAGAAGGACAGTATTTGGTA
TCTGCGCTCTGCTGAAGCCAGTTACCTTCGGAAAAAGAGTTGGTAGCTCTTGATCCGGCAAACAAACCAC
CGCTGGTAGCGGTGGTTTTTTTGTTTGCAAGCAGCAGATTACGCGCAGAAAAAAAGGATCTCAAGAAGAT
CCTTTGATCTTTTCTACGGGGTCTGACGCTCAGTGGAACGAAAACTCACGTTAAGGGATTTTGGTCATGA
GATTATCAAAAAGGATCTTCACCTAGATCCTTTTAAATTAAAAATGAAGTTTTAAATCAATCTAAAGTAT
ATATGAGTAAACTTGGTCTGACAGTTACCAATGCTTAATCAGTGAGGCACCTATCTCAGCGATCTGTCTA
TTTCGTTCATCCATAGTTGCCTGACTCCCCGTCGTGTAGATAACTACGATACGGGAGGGCTTACCATCTG
GCCCCAGTGCTGCAATGATACCGCGAGAGCCACGCTCACCGGCTCCAGATTTATCAGCAATAAACCAGCC
AGCCGGAAGGGCCGAGCGCAGAAGTGGTCCTGCAACTTTATCCGCCTCCATCCAGTCTATTAATTGTTGC
CGGGAAGCTAGAGTAAGTAGTTCGCCAGTTAATAGTTTGCGCAACGTTGTTGCCATTGCTACAGGCATCG
TGGTGTCACGCTCGTCGTTTGGTATGGCTTCATTCAGCTCCGGTTCCCAACGATCAAGGCGAGTTACATG
ATCCCCCATGTTGTGCAAAAAAGCGGTTAGCTCCTTCGGTCCTCCGATCGTTGTCAGAAGTAAGTTGGCC
GCAGTGTTATCACTCATGGTTATGGCAGCACTGCATAATTCTCTTACTGTCATGCCATCCGTAAGATGCT
TTTCTGTGACTGGTGAGTACTCAACCAAGTCATTCTGAGAATAGTGTATGCGGCGACCGAGTTGCTCTTG
CCCGGCGTCAATACGGGATAATACCGCGCCACATAGCAGAACTTTAAAAGTGCTCATCATTGGAAAACGT
TCTTCGGGGCGAAAACTCTCAAGGATCTTACCGCTGTTGAGATCCAGTTCGATGTAACCCACTCGTGCAC
CCAACTGATCTTCAGCATCTTTTACTTTCACCAGCGTTTCTGGGTGAGCAAAAACAGGAAGGCAAAATGC
CGCAAAAAAGGGAATAAGGGCGACACGGAAATGTTGAATACTCATACTCTTCCTTTTTCAATATTATTGA
AGCATTTATCAGGGTTATTGTCTCATGAGCGGATACATATTTGAATGTATTTAGAAAAATAAACAAATAG
GGGTTCCGCGCACATTTCCCCGAAAAGTGCCACCTGACGTCTAAGAAACCATTATTATCATGACATTAAC
CTATAAAAATAGGCGTATCACGAGGCAGAATTTCAGATAAAAAAAATCCTTAGCTTTCGCTAAGGATGAT
TTCTGGAATTCGCGGCCGCTTCTAGAA
Features (pLannotate 1.2.2; 12 found; start..end, strand, type, name):
     21..110     +  CDS            lacI (fragment): lac repressor; lacI; The lac repressor binds to the lac operator to inhibit transcription in E. coli. This inhibition can be relieved by adding lactose or isopropyl-β-D-thiogalactopyranoside (IPTG).
    123..144     +  protein_bind   CAP binding site: CAP binding activates transcription in the presence of cAMP. E. coli catabolite activator protein
    159..189     +  promoter       lac promoter: promoter for the E. coli lac operon
    197..213     +  protein_bind   lac operator: The lac repressor binds to the lac operator to inhibit transcription in E. coli. This inhibition can be relieved by adding lactose or isopropyl-β-D-thiogalactopyranoside (IPTG). lac repressor encoded by lacI
    249..923     +  CDS            mRFP1: mRFP1 is a basic (constitutively fluorescent) red fluorescent protein published in 2002, derived from Discosoma sp.. It is reported to be a somewhat slowly-maturing monomer with low acid sensitivity.
    971..1042    +  terminator     rrnB T1 terminator: transcription terminator T1 from the E. coli rrnB gene
   1058..1085    +  terminator     T7Te terminator: phage T7 early transcription terminator
   1296..1884    -  rep_origin     ori: high-copy-number ColE1/pMB1/pBR322/pUC origin of replication
   2055..2915    -  CDS            AmpR: β-lactamase; bla; confers resistance to ampicillin, carbenicillin, and related antibiotics
   2916..3020    -  promoter       AmpR promoter: bla
   3110..3153    -  terminator     bacterial terminator: putative bacterial transcription terminator
   3156..3175    +  misc_feature   BioBrick prefix: BioBrick prefix for parts that start with "ATG"
