[The description below was written by a language model from this plasmid's Addgene catalogue record and pLannotate feature annotations shown in this document.]
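Description:
pTU1-E-RFP is a Level 1 destination vector from the EcoFlex modular cloning (MoClo) kit for E. coli synthetic biology, built on the iGEM pSB1A2 backbone and totalling 3,177 bp. It is propagated in E. coli as a high-copy plasmid through a ColE1/pUC-type origin and is selected with ampicillin via the β-lactamase gene driven by its native bla promoter. The β-lactamase coding sequence carries a silent nucleotide change (G717C) that removes an internal BsaI site. This is consistent with the need to keep the backbone free of the Type IIS recognition sites used in Golden Gate-style assembly.

The payload is a placeholder red fluorescent reporter cassette occupying the "E" position of the Level 1 series. It consists of a residual lacI fragment, a CAP binding site, the lac promoter and lac operator, followed by the mRFP1 coding sequence and a double terminator (rrnB T1 and T7Te). A further putative bacterial terminator and a BioBrick prefix remnant from the parent backbone lie near the start of the cassette.

In MoClo systems such a cassette normally serves as a visual dropout marker: correctly assembled transcription units replace it, so desired colonies lose red colour while clones carrying the uncut vector remain red. The record does not annotate the flanking Type IIS sites or overhangs, and the cloning sites are listed as unknown. The exact fusion sequences that define position E, and how that position orders units in higher-level assemblies, are therefore not stated.
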