Addgene plasmid #72944: pTU1-E-RFP
Purpose: Level 1 Destination vector - Position E
Depositing lab: Paul Freemont. Depositing organization: Imperial College London. Publication: EcoFlex: A Multifunctional MoClo Kit for E. coli Synthetic Biology. Moore SJ, Lai HE, Kelwick RJ, Chee SM, Bell DJ, Polizzi KM, Freemont PS. ACS Synth Biol. 2016 May 2. 10.1021/acssynbio.6b00031 PubMed 27096716.
Backbone
  Vector backbone: pSB1A2
  Backbone manufacturer: iGEM
  Backbone size w/o insert (bp): 3177
  Vector type: Synthetic Biology
Growth in bacteria
  Bacterial resistance: Ampicillin, 100 μg/mL
  Growth temperature: 37°C
  Growth strain: JM109
  Copy number: High Copy
Gene/Insert
  Gene/Insert name: Level 1 - E site (alt name: RFP)
  Species: Synthetic
  Mutation: Beta-lactamase - G717C (nucleotide) - silent mutagenesis to remove BsaI site
  Cloning method: Restriction Enzyme; 5′ cloning site Unknown (unknown if destroyed); 3′ cloning site Unknown (unknown if destroyed)
  Sequencing primers: 5′ VF2 (5' tgccacctgacgtctaagaa 3'); 3′ VR (5' attaccgcctttgagtgagc 3')
Terms and licenses: Academic/Nonprofit Terms; Industry Terms: Not Available to Industry
How to cite: pTU1-E-RFP was a gift from Paul Freemont (Addgene plasmid # 72944 ; http://n2t.net/addgene:72944 ; RRID:Addgene_72944)
