>Addgene plasmid #72944 | pTU1-E-RFP | depositor partial sequence | sequence record 133789 | Golden Gate MCS - Partial sequence between 2 BsmBI sites (CGTCTCANNNN and NNNNAGAGACG) - Backbone pTU1-A-lacZ
CGTCTCACTTCCTATAGAGACCCAATACGCAAACCGCCTCTCCCCGCGCGTTGGCCGATTCATTAATGCA
GCTGGCACGACAGGTTTCCCGACTGGAAAGCGGGCAGTGAGCGCAACGCAATTAATGTGAGTTAGCTCAC
TCATTAGGCACCCCAGGCTTTACACTTTATGCTTCCGGCTCGTATGTTGTGTGGAATTGTGAGCGGATAA
CAATTTCACACATACTAGAGAAAGAGGAGAAATACTAGATGGCTTCCTCCGAAGACGTTATCAAAGAGTT
CATGCGTTTCAAAGTTCGTATGGAAGGTTCCGTTAACGGTCACGAGTTCGAAATCGAAGGTGAAGGTGAA
GGTCGTCCGTACGAAGGTACCCAGACCGCTAAACTGAAAGTTACCAAAGGTGGTCCGCTGCCGTTCGCTT
GGGACATCCTGTCCCCGCAGTTCCAGTACGGTTCCAAAGCTTACGTTAAACACCCGGCTGACATCCCGGA
CTACCTGAAACTGTCCTTCCCGGAAGGTTTCAAATGGGAACGTGTTATGAACTTCGAAGACGGTGGTGTT
GTTACCGTTACCCAGGACTCCTCCCTGCAAGACGGTGAGTTCATCTACAAAGTTAAACTGCGTGGTACCA
ACTTCCCGTCCGACGGTCCGGTTATGCAGAAAAAAACCATGGGTTGGGAAGCTTCCACCGAACGTATGTA
CCCGGAAGACGGTGCTCTGAAAGGTGAAATCAAAATGCGTCTGAAACTGAAAGACGGTGGTCACTACGAC
GCTGAAGTTAAAACCACCTACATGGCTAAAAAACCGGTTCAGCTGCCGGGTGCTTACAAAACCGACATCA
AACTGGACATCACCTCCCACAACGAAGACTACACCATCGTTGAACAGTACGAACGTGCTGAAGGTCGTCA
CTCCACCGGTGCTTAATAACGCTGATAGTGCTAGTGTAGATCGCTACTAGAGCCAGGCATCAAATAAAAC
GAAAGGCTCAGTCGAAAGACTGGGCCTTTCGTTTTATCTGTTGTTTGTCGGTGAACGCTCTCTACTAGAG
TCACACTGGCTCACCTTCGGGTGGGCCTTTCTGCGTTTATAGGTCTCATGTTTTAGAGAGACG
