>Addgene plasmid #72944 | pTU1-E-RFP | addgene partial sequence | sequence record 140532 | RNAde-BB-1F 5'-tgccacctgacgtctaagaa-3'
AATAGGCGTATCACGAGGCAGAATTTCAGATAAAAAAAATCCTTAGCTTTCGCTAAGGATGATTTCTGGA
ATTCGCGGCCGCTTCTAGAACGTCTCACTTCCTATAGAGACCCAATACGCAAACCGCCTCTCCCCGCGCG
TTGGCCGATTCATTAATGCAGCTGGCACGACAGGTTTCCCGACTGGAAAGCGGGCAGTGAGCGCAACGCA
ATTAATGTGAGTTAGCTCACTCATTAGGCACCCCAGGCTTTACACTTTATGCTTCCGGCTCGTATGTTGT
GTGGAATTGTGAGCGGATAACAATTTCACACATACTAGAGAAAGAGGAGAAATACTAGATGGCTTCCTCC
GAAGACGTTATCAAAGAGTTCATGCGTTTCAAAGTTCGTATGGAAGGTTCCGTTAACGGTCACGAGTTCG
AAATCGAAGGTGAAGGTGAAGGTCGTCCGTACGAAGGTACCCAGACCGCTAAACTGAAAGTTACCAAAGG
TGGTCCGCTGCCGTTCGCTTGGGACATCCTGTCCCCGCAGTTCCAGTACGGTTCCAAAGCTTACGTTAAA
CACCCGGCTGACATCCCGGACTACCTGAAACTGTCCTTCCCGGAAGGTTTCAAATGGGAACGTGTTATGA
ACTTCGAAGACGGTGGTGTTGTTACCGTTACCCAGGACTCCTCCCTGCAAGACGGTGAGTTCATCTACAA
AGTTAAACTGCGTGGTACCAACTTCCCGTCCGACGGTCCGGTTATGCAGAAAAAAACCATGGGTTGGGAA
GCTTCCACCGAACGTATGTACCCGGAAGACGGTGCTCTGAAAGGTGAAATCAA
